Addgene plasmid #138502: SaKKH-ABE8e
Purpose: A-to-G base editor
Depositing lab: David Liu. Depositing organization: Broad Institute. Publication: Phage-assisted evolution of an adenine base editor with improved Cas domain compatibility and activity. Richter MF, Zhao KT, Eton E, Lapinaite A, Newby GA, Thuronyi BW, Wilson C, Koblan LW, Zeng J, Bauer DE, Doudna JA, Liu DR. Nat Biotechnol. 2020 Jul;38(7):883-891. doi: 10.1038/s41587-020-0453-z. Epub 2020 Mar 16. PubMed 32433547.
Backbone
  Vector backbone: pCMV with a BR322 origin
  Vector type: Mammalian Expression
Growth in bacteria
  Bacterial resistance: Ampicillin, 100 μg/mL
  Growth temperature: 37°C
  Growth strain: DH5alpha
  Copy number: Unknown
Gene/Insert
  Gene/Insert name: ecTadA(8e)-nSaCas9 (KKH)
  Species: Other
  Cloning method: Unknown
Terms and licenses: Academic/Nonprofit Terms; Industry Terms: Not Available to Industry
How to cite: SaKKH-ABE8e was a gift from David Liu (Addgene plasmid # 138502 ; http://n2t.net/addgene:138502 ; RRID:Addgene_138502)
