[The description below was written by a language model from this plasmid's Addgene catalogue record and pLannotate feature annotations shown in this document.]
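Description:
SaKKH-ABE8e is a mammalian expression plasmid of about 7.3 kb encoding an adenine (A-to-G) base editor. It is built on a pCMV backbone that is propagated in E. coli through a ColE1/pBR322-family origin of replication and selected with ampicillin via the β-lactamase (AmpR) gene and its native promoter. The feature table also picks up small backbone remnants that play no evident role in the editor's function: a lac promoter/operator with a CAP binding site, fragments of lacI, an SV40 promoter, a multiple cloning site, and the pBR322 bom region. No mammalian selection marker is annotated.

The payload is a single open reading frame driven by the human cytomegalovirus immediate early enhancer and promoter and terminated by the bovine growth hormone polyadenylation signal. A T7 promoter sits between the CMV promoter and the coding sequence, which would in principle permit in vitro transcription. The fusion consists of an N-terminal E. coli TadA-derived deaminase domain, recorded as the evolved 8e variant, followed by a Staphylococcus aureus Cas9 nickase carrying the KKH mutations, a variant generally known for recognising a relaxed PAM compared with wild-type SaCas9. In this architecture a guide RNA directs the Cas9 nickase to the target site. The deaminase then converts adenosine to inosine on the exposed single strand, and this is ultimately read as guanine, giving an A•T to G•C change without a double-strand break. Linkers or nuclear localisation signals are not annotated, although unannotated gaps flank the two domains. The plasmid carries no guide RNA cassette, so a compatible SaCas9 guide must be supplied separately. It is typically used for transient expression in mammalian cells for programmable A-to-G editing.
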