Features (pLannotate 1.2.2; 16 found; start..end, strand, type, name):
    132..335     +  promoter       CMV promoter: human cytomegalovirus (CMV) immediate early promoter
    377..395     +  promoter       T7 promoter: promoter for bacteriophage T7 RNA polymerase
    466..957     +  CDS            tadA: TADA_ECOLI - Also known as yfhC. Experimental evidence at protein level: Swiss-Prot protein existence level 1. Catalyzes the deamination of adenosine to inosine at the wobble position 34 of tRNA(Arg2). Essential for cell viability. From Escherichia coli (strain K12).
   1063..4218    +  CDS            cas9: CAS9_STAAU - Experimental evidence at protein level: Swiss-Prot protein existence level 1. CRISPR (clustered regularly interspaced short palindromic repeat) is an adaptive immune system that provides protection against mobile genetic elements (viruses, transposable elements and conjugative plasmids). CRISPR clusters contain spacers, sequences complementary to antecedent mobile elements, and target invading nucleic acids. CRISPR clusters are transcribed and processed into CRISPR RNA (crRNA). In type II CRISPR systems correct processing of pre-crRNA requires a trans- encoded small RNA (tracrRNA)
   4336..4560    +  polyA_signal   bGH poly(A) signal: bovine growth hormone polyadenylation signal
   4564..4585    +  promoter       SV40 promoter (fragment): SV40 enhancer and early promoter
   4590..4606    +  misc_feature   MCS (fragment): pBluescript multiple cloning site
   4655..4671    -  protein_bind   lac operator: The lac repressor binds to the lac operator to inhibit transcription in E. coli. This inhibition can be relieved by adding lactose or isopropyl-β-D-thiogalactopyranoside (IPTG). lac repressor encoded by lacI
   4679..4709    -  promoter       lac promoter: promoter for the E. coli lac operon
   4724..4745    -  protein_bind   CAP binding site: CAP binding activates transcription in the presence of cAMP. E. coli catabolite activator protein
   4758..4850    -  CDS            lacI (fragment): lac repressor; lacI; The lac repressor binds to the lac operator to inhibit transcription in E. coli. This inhibition can be relieved by adding lactose or isopropyl-β-D-thiogalactopyranoside (IPTG).
   5033..5621    -  rep_origin     ori: high-copy-number ColE1/pMB1/pBR322/pUC origin of replication
   5792..6652    -  CDS            AmpR: β-lactamase; bla; confers resistance to ampicillin, carbenicillin, and related antibiotics
   6653..6757    -  promoter       AmpR promoter: bla
   6828..6872    -  misc_feature   bom (fragment): basis of mobility region from pBR322
   7103..131     +  enhancer       CMV enhancer (across the origin): human cytomegalovirus immediate early enhancer
>Addgene plasmid #138502 | SaKKH-ABE8e | addgene full sequence | sequence record 272933 | Addgene NGS Result
ATATGCCAAGTACGCCCCCTATTGACGTCAATGACGGTAAATGGCCCGCCTGGCATTATGCCCAGTACAT
GACCTTATGGGACTTTCCTACTTGGCAGTACATCTACGTATTAGTCATCGCTATTACCATGGTGATGCGG
TTTTGGCAGTACATCAATGGGCGTGGATAGCGGTTTGACTCACGGGGATTTCCAAGTCTCCACCCCATTG
ACGTCAATGGGAGTTTGTTTTGGCACCAAAATCAACGGGACTTTCCAAAATGTCGTAACAACTCCGCCCC
ATTGACGCAAATGGGCGGTAGGCGTGTACGGTGGGAGGTCTATATAAGCAGAGCTGGTTTAGTGAACCGT
CAGATCCGCTAGAGATCCGCGGCCGCTAATACGACTCACTATAGGGAGAGCCGCCACCATGAAACGGACA
GCCGACGGAAGCGAGTTCGAGTCACCAAAGAAGAAGCGGAAAGTCTCTGAGGTGGAGTTTTCCCACGAGT
ACTGGATGAGACATGCCCTGACCCTGGCCAAGAGGGCACGGGATGAGAGGGAGGTGCCTGTGGGAGCCGT
GCTGGTGCTGAACAATAGAGTGATCGGCGAGGGCTGGAACAGAGCCATCGGCCTGCACGACCCAACAGCC
CATGCCGAAATTATGGCCCTGAGACAGGGCGGCCTGGTCATGCAGAACTACAGACTGATTGACGCCACCC
TGTACGTGACATTCGAGCCTTGCGTGATGTGCGCCGGCGCCATGATCCACTCTAGGATCGGCCGCGTGGT
GTTTGGCGTGAGGAACTCAAAAAGAGGCGCCGCAGGCTCCCTGATGAACGTGCTGAACTACCCCGGCATG
AATCACCGCGTCGAAATTACCGAGGGAATCCTGGCAGATGAATGTGCCGCCCTGCTGTGCGATTTCTATC
GGATGCCTAGACAGGTGTTCAATGCTCAGAAGAAGGCCCAGAGCTCCATCAACTCCGGAGGATCTAGCGG
AGGCTCCTCTGGCTCTGAGACACCTGGCACAAGCGAGAGCGCAACACCTGAAAGCAGCGGGGGCAGCAGC
GGGGGGTCAGGGAAGCGAAATTACATTCTGGGGCTGGCCATTGGCATTACATCAGTGGGCTATGGCATCA
TTGACTACGAGACAAGGGACGTGATCGACGCCGGCGTGAGACTGTTCAAGGAGGCCAACGTGGAGAACAA
TGAGGGCCGGAGATCCAAGAGGGGAGCAAGGCGCCTGAAGCGGAGAAGGCGCCACAGAATCCAGAGAGTG
AAGAAGCTGCTGTTCGATTACAACCTGCTGACCGACCACTCCGAGCTGTCTGGCATCAATCCTTATGAGG
CCAGAGTGAAGGGCCTGTCCCAGAAGCTGTCTGAGGAGGAGTTTAGCGCCGCCCTGCTGCACCTGGCAAA
GAGGAGAGGCGTGCACAACGTGAATGAGGTGGAGGAGGACACCGGCAACGAGCTGTCCACAAAGGAGCAG
ATCAGCCGCAATTCCAAGGCCCTGGAGGAGAAGTATGTGGCCGAGCTGCAGCTGGAGCGGCTGAAGAAGG
ATGGCGAGGTGAGGGGCTCCATCAATCGCTTCAAGACCTCTGACTACGTGAAGGAGGCCAAGCAGCTGCT
GAAGGTGCAGAAGGCCTACCACCAGCTGGATCAGTCCTTTATCGATACATATATCGACCTGCTGGAGACA
AGGCGCACATACTATGAGGGACCAGGAGAGGGCTCTCCCTTCGGCTGGAAGGACATCAAGGAGTGGTACG
AGATGCTGATGGGCCACTGCACCTATTTTCCAGAGGAGCTGAGAAGCGTGAAGTACGCCTATAACGCCGA
TCTGTACAACGCCCTGAATGACCTGAACAACCTGGTCATCACCAGGGATGAGAACGAGAAGCTGGAGTAC
TATGAGAAGTTCCAGATCATCGAGAACGTGTTCAAGCAGAAGAAGAAGCCTACACTGAAGCAGATCGCCA
AGGAGATCCTGGTGAACGAGGAGGACATCAAGGGCTACCGCGTGACCTCCACAGGCAAGCCAGAGTTCAC
CAATCTGAAGGTGTATCACGATATCAAGGACATCACAGCCCGGAAGGAGATCATCGAGAACGCCGAGCTG
CTGGATCAGATCGCCAAGATCCTGACCATCTATCAGAGCTCCGAGGACATCCAGGAGGAGCTGACCAACC
TGAATAGCGAGCTGACACAGGAGGAGATCGAGCAGATCAGCAATCTGAAGGGCTACACCGGCACACACAA
CCTGAGCCTGAAGGCCATCAATCTGATCCTGGATGAGCTGTGGCACACAAACGACAATCAGATCGCCATC
TTTAACCGGCTGAAGCTGGTGCCAAAGAAGGTGGACCTGTCCCAGCAGAAGGAGATCCCAACCACACTGG
TGGACGATTTCATCCTGTCTCCCGTGGTGAAGCGGAGCTTCATCCAGAGCATCAAAGTGATCAACGCCAT
CATCAAGAAGTACGGCCTGCCCAATGATATCATCATCGAGCTGGCCAGGGAGAAGAACTCCAAGGACGCC
CAGAAGATGATCAATGAGATGCAGAAGAGGAACCGCCAGACCAATGAGCGGATCGAGGAGATCATCAGAA
CCACAGGCAAGGAGAACGCCAAGTACCTGATCGAGAAGATCAAGCTGCACGATATGCAGGAGGGCAAGTG
TCTGTATTCTCTGGAGGCCATCCCTCTGGAGGACCTGCTGAACAATCCATTCAACTACGAGGTGGATCAC
ATCATCCCCCGGAGCGTGAGCTTCGACAATTCTTTTAACAATAAGGTGCTGGTGAAGCAGGAGGAGAACA
GCAAGAAGGGCAATAGGACCCCTTTCCAGTACCTGTCTAGCTCCGATTCTAAGATCAGCTACGAGACATT
CAAGAAGCACATCCTGAATCTGGCCAAGGGCAAGGGCCGCATCAGCAAGACCAAGAAGGAGTACCTGCTG
GAGGAGCGGGACATCAACAGATTCTCCGTGCAGAAGGACTTCATCAACCGGAATCTGGTGGACACCAGAT
ACGCCACACGCGGCCTGATGAATCTGCTGCGGTCTTATTTCAGAGTGAACAATCTGGATGTGAAGGTGAA
GAGCATCAACGGCGGCTTCACCTCCTTTCTGCGGAGAAAGTGGAAGTTTAAGAAGGAGCGCAACAAGGGC
TATAAGCACCACGCCGAGGATGCCCTGATCATCGCCAATGCCGACTTCATCTTTAAGGAGTGGAAGAAGC
TGGACAAGGCCAAGAAAGTGATGGAGAACCAGATGTTCGAGGAGAAGCAGGCCGAGAGCATGCCCGAGAT
CGAGACAGAGCAGGAGTACAAGGAGATTTTCATCACACCTCACCAGATCAAGCACATCAAGGACTTCAAG
GACTACAAGTATTCTCACAGGGTGGATAAGAAGCCCAACCGCAAGCTGATCAATGACACCCTGTATAGCA
CACGGAAGGACGATAAGGGCAATACCCTGATCGTGAACAATCTGAACGGCCTGTACGACAAGGATAATGA
CAAGCTGAAGAAGCTGATCAACAAGTCTCCCGAGAAGCTGCTGATGTACCACCACGATCCTCAGACATAT
CAGAAGCTGAAGCTGATCATGGAGCAGTACGGCGACGAGAAGAACCCACTGTATAAGTACTATGAGGAGA
CAGGCAACTACCTGACAAAGTATAGCAAGAAGGATAATGGCCCCGTGATCAAGAAGATCAAGTACTATGG
CAACAAGCTGAATGCCCACCTGGACATCACCGACGATTACCCTAACTCTCGCAATAAGGTGGTGAAGCTG
AGCCTGAAGCCATACCGGTTCGACGTGTACCTGGACAACGGCGTGTATAAGTTTGTGACAGTGAAGAATC
TGGATGTGATCAAGAAGGAGAACTACTATGAGGTGAACAGCAAGTGCTACGAGGAGGCCAAGAAGCTGAA
GAAGATCAGCAACCAGGCCGAGTTCATCGCCTCTTTTTACAAGAATGACCTGATCAAGATCAATGGCGAG
CTGTATAGAGTGATCGGCGTGAACAATGATCTGCTGAACAGAATCGAAGTGAATATGATCGACATCACCT
ACAGGGAGTATCTGGAGAACATGAATGATAAGAGGCCCCCTCATATCATCAAGACCATCGCCTCTAAGAC
ACAGAGCATCAAGAAGTACAGCACAGACATCCTGGGGAACCTGTATGAAGTCAAGAGCAAGAAACATCCT
CAGATTATCAAGAAAGGCTCTGGCGGCTCAAAAAGAACCGCCGACGGCAGCGAATTCGAGCCCAAGAAGA
AGAGGAAAGTCTAACCGGTCATCATCACCATCACCATTGAGTTTAAACCCGCTGATCAGCCTCGACTGTG
CCTTCTAGTTGCCAGCCATCTGTTGTTTGCCCCTCCCCCGTGCCTTCCTTGACCCTGGAAGGTGCCACTC
CCACTGTCCTTTCCTAATAAAATGAGGAAATTGCATCGCATTGTCTGAGTAGGTGTCATTCTATTCTGGG
GGGTGGGGTGGGGCAGGACAGCAAGGGGGAGGATTGGGAAGACAATAGCAGGCATGCTGGGGATGCGGTG
GGCTCTATGGCTTCTGAGGCGGAAAGAACCAGCTGGGGCTCGATACCGTCGACCTCTAGCTAGAGCTTGG
CGTAATCATGGTCATAGCTGTTTCCTGTGTGAAATTGTTATCCGCTCACAATTCCACACAACATACGAGC
CGGAAGCATAAAGTGTAAAGCCTAGGGTGCCTAATGAGTGAGCTAACTCACATTAATTGCGTTGCGCTCA
CTGCCCGCTTTCCAGTCGGGAAACCTGTCGTGCCAGCTGCATTAATGAATCGGCCAACGCGCGGGGAGAG
GCGGTTTGCGTATTGGGCGCTCTTCCGCTTCCTCGCTCACTGACTCGCTGCGCTCGGTCGTTCGGCTGCG
GCGAGCGGTATCAGCTCACTCAAAGGCGGTAATACGGTTATCCACAGAATCAGGGGATAACGCAGGAAAG
AACATGTGAGCAAAAGGCCAGCAAAAGGCCAGGAACCGTAAAAAGGCCGCGTTGCTGGCGTTTTTCCATA
GGCTCCGCCCCCCTGACGAGCATCACAAAAATCGACGCTCAAGTCAGAGGTGGCGAAACCCGACAGGACT
ATAAAGATACCAGGCGTTTCCCCCTGGAAGCTCCCTCGTGCGCTCTCCTGTTCCGACCCTGCCGCTTACC
GGATACCTGTCCGCCTTTCTCCCTTCGGGAAGCGTGGCGCTTTCTCATAGCTCACGCTGTAGGTATCTCA
GTTCGGTGTAGGTCGTTCGCTCCAAGCTGGGCTGTGTGCACGAACCCCCCGTTCAGCCCGACCGCTGCGC
CTTATCCGGTAACTATCGTCTTGAGTCCAACCCGGTAAGACACGACTTATCGCCACTGGCAGCAGCCACT
GGTAACAGGATTAGCAGAGCGAGGTATGTAGGCGGTGCTACAGAGTTCTTGAAGTGGTGGCCTAACTACG
GCTACACTAGAAGAACAGTATTTGGTATCTGCGCTCTGCTGAAGCCAGTTACCTTCGGAAAAAGAGTTGG
TAGCTCTTGATCCGGCAAACAAACCACCGCTGGTAGCGGTGGTTTTTTTGTTTGCAAGCAGCAGATTACG
CGCAGAAAAAAAGGATCTCAAGAAGATCCTTTGATCTTTTCTACGGGGTCTGACACTCAGTGGAACGAAA
ACTCACGTTAAGGGATTTTGGTCATGAGATTATCAAAAAGGATCTTCACCTAGATCCTTTTAAATTAAAA
ATGAAGTTTTAAATCAATCTAAAGTATATATGAGTAAACTTGGTCTGACAGTTACCAATGCTTAATCAGT
GAGGCACCTATCTCAGCGATCTGTCTATTTCGTTCATCCATAGTTGCCTGACTCCCCGTCGTGTAGATAA
CTACGATACGGGAGGGCTTACCATCTGGCCCCAGTGCTGCAATGATACCGCGAGACCCACGCTCACCGGC
TCCAGATTTATCAGCAATAAACCAGCCAGCCGGAAGGGCCGAGCGCAGAAGTGGTCCTGCAACTTTATCC
GCCTCCATCCAGTCTATTAATTGTTGCCGGGAAGCTAGAGTAAGTAGTTCGCCAGTTAATAGTTTGCGCA
ACGTTGTTGCCATTGCTACAGGCATCGTGGTGTCACGCTCGTCGTTTGGTATGGCTTCATTCAGCTCCGG
TTCCCAACGATCAAGGCGAGTTACATGATCCCCCATGTTGTGCAAAAAAGCGGTTAGCTCCTTCGGTCCT
CCGATCGTTGTCAGAAGTAAGTTGGCCGCAGTGTTATCACTCATGGTTATGGCAGCACTGCATAATTCTC
TTACTGTCATGCCATCCGTAAGATGCTTTTCTGTGACTGGTGAGTACTCAACCAAGTCATTCTGAGAATA
GTGTATGCGGCGACCGAGTTGCTCTTGCCCGGCGTCAATACGGGATAATACCGCGCCACATAGCAGAACT
TTAAAAGTGCTCATCATTGGAAAACGTTCTTCGGGGCGAAAACTCTCAAGGATCTTACCGCTGTTGAGAT
CCAGTTCGATGTAACCCACTCGTGCACCCAACTGATCTTCAGCATCTTTTACTTTCACCAGCGTTTCTGG
GTGAGCAAAAACAGGAAGGCAAAATGCCGCAAAAAAGGGAATAAGGGCGACACGGAAATGTTGAATACTC
ATACTCTTCCTTTTTCAATATTATTGAAGCATTTATCAGGGTTATTGTCTCATGAGCGGATACATATTTG
AATGTATTTAGAAAAATAAACAAATAGGGGTTCCGCGCACATTTCCCCGAAAAGTGCCACCTGACGTCGA
CGGATCGGGAGATCGATCTCCCGATCCCCTAGGGTCGACTCTCAGTACAATCTGCTCTGATGCCGCATAG
TTAAGCCAGTATCTGCTCCCTGCTTGTGTGTTGGAGGTCGCTGAGTAGTGCGCGAGCAAAATTTAAGCTA
CAACAAGGCAAGGCTTGACCGACAATTGCATGAAGAATCTGCTTAGGGTTAGGCGTTTTGCGCTGCTTCG
CGATGTACGGGCCAGATATACGCGTTGACATTGATTATTGACTAGTTATTAATAGTAATCAATTACGGGG
TCATTAGTTCATAGCCCATATATTGAGTTCCGCGTTACATAACTTACGGTAAATGGCCCGCCTGGCTGAC
CGCCCAACGACCCCCGCCCATTGACGTCAATAATGACGTATGTTCCCATAGTAACGCCAATAGGGACTTT
CCATTGACGTCAATGGGTGGAGTATTTACGGTAAACTGCCCACTTGGCAGTACATCAAGTGTATC
